Addgene plasmid #233845: pRO279
Purpose: MoClo-YTK; ConL1/R2 cassette; ABA systems; pTDH3-NLS-VP48-1xOaf1-ABI-tENO1
Depositing lab: Jeff Hasty. Depositing organization: University of California, San Diego (UCSD). Publication: A Standardized Set of MoClo-Compatible Inducible Promoter Systems for Tunable Gene Expression in Yeast. O'Laughlin R, Tran Q, Lezia A, Ngamkanjanarat W, Emmanuele P, Hao N, Hasty J. ACS Synth Biol. 2024 Jan 19;13(1):85-102. doi: 10.1021/acssynbio.3c00184. Epub 2023 Dec 11. PubMed 38079574.
Backbone
  Vector backbone: pYTK095
  Vector type: Yeast Expression
Growth in bacteria
  Bacterial resistance: Ampicillin, 100 μg/mL
  Growth temperature: 37°C
  Growth strain: DH5alpha
  Copy number: High Copy
Gene/Insert
  Gene/Insert name: pTDH3-NLS-VP48-1xOaf1ABI-tENO1
  Species: S. cerevisiae (budding yeast)
  Cloning method: Golden Gate
Terms and licenses: Academic/Nonprofit Terms; Industry Terms: Not Available to Industry
How to cite: pRO279 was a gift from Jeff Hasty (Addgene plasmid # 233845 ; http://n2t.net/addgene:233845 ; RRID:Addgene_233845)
