[The description below was written by a language model from this plasmid's Addgene catalogue record and pLannotate feature annotations shown in this document.]
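Description:
pRO279 is a MoClo Yeast Toolkit (YTK) cassette-level plasmid built by Golden Gate assembly in the pYTK095 backbone. It carries a single yeast transcription unit flanked by ConL1 and ConR2 assembly connectors. The 4.3 kb plasmid is maintained in E. coli through a high-copy ColE1/pUC-type origin and an ampicillin resistance gene (β-lactamase with its native promoter). The feature table shows no yeast origin of replication, auxotrophic marker or integration homology. This fits its role as an intermediate cassette, in which the connectors fix its position when it is combined with other transcription units in a multigene yeast vector, rather than a plasmid maintained in yeast on its own.

The payload is the activation-domain half of an abscisic acid (ABA)-inducible gene expression system. The strong constitutive S. cerevisiae TDH3 (GAP) promoter drives a fusion protein, and the ENO1 terminator ends the transcript. According to the record, the fusion consists of a nuclear localisation signal, VP48 (detected by annotation only as a short VP16 activation domain fragment), one copy of an Oaf1-derived element, and ABI. ABI is annotated as a fragment of the Arabidopsis protein phosphatase ABI1, a core component of ABA signalling. The NLS, Oaf1 segment, terminator and connectors are named in the catalogue entry but were not picked up in the feature table.

In ABA-based systems of this kind, the hormone typically induces dimerisation of ABI with a PYL-type receptor fused to a DNA-binding domain, which brings the activator to a synthetic promoter. The partner component and the target promoter are not part of this record. The construct belongs to a standardised set of MoClo-compatible inducible promoter systems for tunable gene expression in budding yeast.
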