Features (pLannotate 1.2.2; 6 found; start..end, strand, type, name):
    220..886     +  promoter       GAP promoter: S. cerevisiae TDH3; promoter for glyceraldehyde-3-phosphate dehydrogenase
    929..948     +  CDS            VP16 AD (fragment): transcriptional activation domain of herpes simplex virus protein VP16 (Triezenberg et al., 1988; Cousens et al., 1989); UL48
   1136..2029    +  CDS            ABI1 (fragment): P2C56_ARATH - Experimental evidence at protein level: Swiss-Prot protein existence level 1. Key component and repressor of the abscisic acid (ABA) signaling pathway that regulates numerous ABA responses, such as stomatal closure, osmotic water permeability of the plasma membrane (Pos), drought-induced resistance and rhizogenesis, response to glucose, high light stress, seed germination and inhibition of vegetative growth. During the stomatal closure regulation, modulates the inward calcium-channel permeability as well as the actin reorganization in guard cells in response to ABA. Involved in t
   2549..3409    -  CDS            AmpR: β-lactamase; bla; confers resistance to ampicillin, carbenicillin, and related antibiotics
   3410..3514    -  promoter       AmpR promoter: bla
   3617..4205    +  rep_origin     ori: high-copy-number ColE1/pMB1/pBR322/pUC origin of replication
>Addgene plasmid #233845 | pRO279 | addgene full sequence | sequence record 469363 | Addgene NGS Result
GCGGCCGCCCCTGAATTCGCATCTAGAACGGGGTCATCACGGCTCATCATGCGCCAAACAAATGTGTGCA
ATACACGCTCGGATGACTGCATGATGACCGCACTGACTGGGGACAGCAGATCCACCTAAGCCTGTGAGAG
AAGCAGACACCCGACAGATCAAGGCAGTTACGTCTCACCAAACCAGATGTCAACACAGCTACAACGCAGT
TCGAGTTTATCATTATCAATACTGCCATTTCAAAGAATACGTAAATAATTAATAGTAGTGATTTTCCTAA
CTTTATTTAGTCAAAAAATTAGCCTTTTAATTCTGCTGTAACCCGTACATGCCCAAAATAGGGGGCGGGT
TACACAGAATATATAACATCGTAGGTGTCTGGGTGAACAGTTTATTCCTGGCATCCACTAAATATAATGG
AGCCCGCTTTTTAAGCTGGCATCCAGAAAAAAAAAGAATCCCAGCACCAAAATATTGTTTTCTTCACCAA
CCATCAGTTCATAGGTCCATTCTCTTAGCGCAACTACAGAGAACAGGGGCACAAACAGGCAAAAAACGGG
CACAACCTCAATGGAGTGATGCAACCTGCCTGGAGTAAATGATGACACAAGGCAATTGACCCACGCATGT
ATCTATCTCATTTTCTTACACCTTCTATTACCTTCTGCTCTCTCTGATTTGGAAAAAGCTGAAAAAAAAG
GTTGAAACCAGTTCCCTGAAATTATTCCCCTACTTGACTAATAAGTATATAAAGACGGTAGGTATTGATT
GTAATTCTGTAAATCTATTTCTTAAACTTCTTAAATTCTACTTTTATAGTTAGTCTTTTTTTTAGTTTTA
AAACACCAAGAACTTAGTTTCGAATAAACACACATAAACAAACAAAAGATCTATGCCCAAGAAGAAGCGT
AAAGTGCCGGCGGATGCTCTAGACGATTTCGATCTGGATATGCTACCAGCCGATGCACTTGACGATTTCG
ACTTAGACATGCTTCCGGCCGACGCTCTAGATGACTTCGACTTAGATATGCTCGGCTCAGGTGCGAATAA
TACTCCTTTTCCAGGTTATTTTGGAGGTTTGGATTTATTTGATTATGACTTTTTGTTTGGCAATGACTTT
GCTGGTTCTACGAGAGTTCCTTTGTATGGCTTCACCTCAATTTGCGGTAGAAGACCCGAGATGGAAGCCG
CCGTATCGACGATACCACGTTTTTTACAATCCTCCTCCGGCTCAATGTTAGACGGACGTTTTGATCCCCA
GAGTGCAGCTCATTTCTTTGGTGTTTATGATGGTCACGGGGGTAGCCAGGTAGCCAACTATTGCCGTGAA
AGGATGCATTTAGCGTTAGCTGAGGAAATCGCCAAAGAAAAGCCTATGTTGTGTGATGGAGACACCTGGT
TGGAGAAGTGGAAAAAGGCGTTATTCAACAGCTTCCTAAGGGTGGATAGTGAGATAGAGTCTGTTGCTCC
GGAGACTGTTGGCTCAACATCCGTGGTGGCCGTGGTCTTCCCGAGCCATATTTTTGTGGCTAATTGTGGT
GACTCTCGTGCGGTCTTGTGCAGGGGGAAGACTGCATTACCTTTAAGCGTCGATCATAAGCCGGACAGGG
AGGACGAAGCAGCGAGGATAGAGGCCGCCGGTGGAAAGGTAATACAATGGAATGGTGCTAGGGTATTCGG
CGTACTGGCAATGAGTAGATCCATTGGTGATAGATACTTGAAGCCGAGCATAATCCCTGACCCTGAAGTA
ACAGCGGTTAAAAGGGTGAAGGAAGACGATTGCCTTATCTTGGCTTCTGACGGAGTGTGGGATGTCATGA
CTGACGAGGAAGCCTGCGAAATGGCAAGGAAAAGAATACTACTTTGGCATAAGAAAAATGCGGTAGCTGG
GGACGCAAGTCTGTTAGCAGATGAAAGAAGAAAAGAAGGCAAGGACCCCGCCGCAATGTCAGCCGCGGAG
TACCTGTCTAAACTTGCTATTCAGAGGGGGAGTAAAGATAACATATCCGTGGTCGTGGTTGATCTAAAGG
GATCCTAACTCGAGAGCTTTTGATTAAGCCTTCTAGTCCAAAAAACACGTTTTTTTGTCATTTATTTCAT
TTTCTTAGAATAGTTTAGTTTATTCATTTTATAGTCACGAATGTTTTATGATTCTATATAGGGTTGCAAA
CAAGCATTTTTCATTTTATGTTAAAACAATTTCAGGTTTACCTTTTATTCTGCTTGTGGTGACGCGTGTA
TCCGCCCGCTCTTTTGGTCACCCATGTATGCTGGATGTGAGACGATAAATCGCAGCCAAGTGAGTGAATA
GATGACGCACCACGGTCAGACACGGCCACATCGTATCTCACAGGAGCAAGCGCGATAGGAGCACTCACAC
ATAGTACGGTGATCCGCTGACTCCTTTGCCCAAATAAGACGTGAGCCACTAGTGCACTGCAGTACAGCGG
CCGCGATTATCAAAAAGGATCTTCACCTAGATCCTTTTAAATTAAAAATGAAGTTTTAAATCAATCTAAA
GTATATATGAGTAAACTTGGTCTGACAGTTACCAATGCTTAATCAGTGAGGCACCTATCTCAGCGATCTG
TCTATTTCGTTCATCCATAGTTGCCTGACTCCCCGTCGTGTAGATAACTACGATACGGGAGGGCTTACCA
TCTGGCCCCAGTGCTGCAATGATACCGCGGGACCCACGCTCACCGGCTCCAGATTTATCAGCAATAAACC
AGCCAGCCGGAAGGGCCGAGCGCAGAAGTGGTCCTGCAACTTTATCCGCCTCCATCCAGTCTATTAATTG
TTGCCGGGAAGCTAGAGTAAGTAGTTCGCCAGTTAATAGTTTGCGCAACGTTGTTGCCATTGCTACAGGC
ATCGTGGTGTCACGCTCGTCGTTTGGTATGGCTTCATTCAGCTCCGGTTCCCAACGATCAAGGCGAGTTA
CATGATCCCCCATGTTGTGCAAAAAAGCGGTTAGCTCCTTCGGTCCTCCGATCGTTGTCAGAAGTAAGTT
GGCCGCAGTGTTATCACTCATGGTTATGGCAGCACTGCATAATTCTCTTACTGTCATGCCATCCGTAAGA
TGCTTTTCTGTGACTGGTGAGTACTCAACCAAGTCATTCTGAGAATAGTGTATGCGGCGACCGAGTTGCT
CTTGCCCGGCGTCAATACGGGATAATACCGCGCCACATAGCAGAACTTTAAAAGTGCTCATCATTGGAAA
ACGTTCTTCGGGGCGAAAACTCTCAAGGATCTTACCGCTGTTGAGATCCAGTTCGATGTAACCCACTCGT
GCACCCAACTGATCTTCAGCATCTTTTACTTTCACCAGCGTTTCTGGGTGAGCAAAAACAGGAAGGCAAA
ATGCCGCAAAAAAGGGAATAAGGGCGACACGGAAATGTTGAATACTCATACTCTTCCTTTTTCAATATTA
TTGAAGCATTTATCAGGGTTATTGTCTCATGAGCGGATACATATTTGAATGTATTTAGAAAAATAAACAA
ATAGGGGTTCCGCGCACATTTCCCCGAAAAGTGCCACCTGTCATGACCAAAATCCCTTAACGTGAGTTTT
CGTTCCACTGAGCGTCAGACCCCGTAGAAAAGATCAAAGGATCTTCTTGAGATCCTTTTTTTCTGCGCGT
AATCTGCTGCTTGCAAACAAAAAAACCACCGCTACCAGCGGTGGTTTGTTTGCCGGATCAAGAGCTACCA
ACTCTTTTTCCGAAGGTAACTGGCTTCAGCAGAGCGCAGATACCAAATACTGTTCTTCTAGTGTAGCCGT
AGTTAGGCCACCACTTCAAGAACTCTGTAGCACCGCCTACATACCTCGCTCTGCTAATCCTGTTACCAGT
GGCTGCTGCCAGTGGCGATAAGTCGTGTCTTACCGGGTTGGACTCAAGACGATAGTTACCGGATAAGGCG
CAGCGGTCGGGCTGAACGGGGGGTTCGTGCACACAGCCCAGCTTGGAGCGAACGACCTACACCGAACTGA
GATACCTACAGCGTGAGCTATGAGAAAGCGCCACGCTTCCCGAAGGGAGAAAGGCGGACAGGTATCCGGT
AAGCGGCAGGGTCGGAACAGGAGAGCGCACGAGGGAGCTTCCAGGGGGAAACGCCTGGTATCTTTATAGT
CCTGTCGGGTTTCGCCACCTCTGACTTGAGCGTCGATTTTTGTGATGCTCGTCAGGGGGGCGGAGCCTAT
GGAAAAACGCCAGCAACGCGGCCTTTTTACGGTTCCTGGCCTTTTGCTGGCCTTTTGCTCACATGTTCTT
TCCTGCGTTATCCCCTGATTCTGTGGATAACCGT
